Addgene plasmid #54180: mEmerald-Merlin-N-7
Purpose: Localization: Cytoskeleton/Membrane, Excitation: 487, Emission: 509
Depositing lab: Michael Davidson. Depositing organization: Florida State University, Tallahassee.
Backbone
  Vector backbone: mEmerald-N1
  Backbone size w/o insert (bp): 4750
  Vector type: Mammalian Expression
  Selectable markers: Neomycin (select with G418)
Growth in bacteria
  Bacterial resistance: Kanamycin, 50 μg/mL
  Growth temperature: 37°C
  Growth strain: DH5alpha
  Copy number: High Copy
Gene/Insert
  Gene/Insert name: Merlin (alt name: NM_000268.3)
  Species: H. sapiens (human)
  Entrez Gene: NF2 (a.k.a. ACN, BANF, SCH, SWNV, merlin-1)
  Promoter: CMV
  Tag / fusion protein: mEmerald (C terminal on backbone)
  Cloning method: Unknown
  Sequencing primers: 5′ CMV-F; 3′ SV40pA-R
Terms and licenses: Academic/Nonprofit Terms; Industry Terms
Depositor comments: . Excitation = 487; Emission = 509. Localization data: Cytoskeleton/Membrane
How to cite: mEmerald-Merlin-N-7 was a gift from Michael Davidson (Addgene plasmid # 54180 ; http://n2t.net/addgene:54180 ; RRID:Addgene_54180)
