[The description below was written by a language model from this plasmid's Addgene catalogue record and pLannotate feature annotations shown in this document.]
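Description:
mEmerald-Merlin-N-7 is a mammalian expression plasmid built on the mEmerald-N1 backbone, an N1-type fluorescent protein fusion vector, and encodes human Merlin (the NF2 gene product) fused at its C terminus to the green fluorescent protein mEmerald. The sequenced plasmid is about 6.5 kb. It replicates in E. coli from a high-copy ColE1/pUC-type origin and also carries an f1 origin for single-stranded DNA production. A single NeoR/KanR (Tn5 aminoglycoside phosphotransferase) gene serves both hosts. A bacterial bla-type promoter drives it for kanamycin selection, and the adjacent SV40 enhancer/early promoter drives it in mammalian cells for G418 selection of stable lines, with the HSV TK polyadenylation signal terminating the transcript. Short fragments annotated as RSF ori, ble, SV40 large T antigen and bGH poly(A) appear to be partial matches to backbone sequence rather than functional parts.

The expression cassette uses the human cytomegalovirus immediate early enhancer and promoter, followed by remnant multiple cloning site sequence and the NF2 open reading frame. A short linker, apparently the seven residues implied by the name, separates NF2 from the mEmerald coding sequence, and an SV40 polyadenylation signal ends the cassette. mEmerald is a bright, monomeric, mammalian codon-optimized GFP variant, recorded here with excitation at 487 nm and emission at 509 nm. Merlin is a tumor suppressor linked to Hippo pathway regulation and to membrane–cytoskeleton association. The depositor lists the fusion's localization as cytoskeleton/membrane, so the construct serves as a fluorescent marker for imaging Merlin distribution in transfected mammalian cells. The cloning method is not recorded.
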