Features (pLannotate 1.2.2; 16 found; start..end, strand, type, name):
      1..51      +  rep_origin     RSF ori (fragment): Plasmids containing the RSF 1030 origin of replication can be propagated in E. coli cells that contain additional plasmids with compatible origins.
    119..422     +  enhancer       CMV enhancer: human cytomegalovirus immediate early enhancer
    423..626     +  promoter       CMV promoter: human cytomegalovirus (CMV) immediate early promoter
    649..694     +  misc_feature   MCS (fragment): multiple cloning site
    695..2479    +  CDS            NF2: MERL_HUMAN - Also known as SCH. Experimental evidence at protein level: Swiss-Prot protein existence level 1. Probable regulator of the Hippo/SWH (Sav/Wts/Hpo) signaling pathway, a signaling pathway that plays a pivotal role in tumor suppression by restricting proliferation and promoting apoptosis. Along with WWC1 can synergistically induce the phosphorylation of LATS1 and LATS2 and can probably function in the regulation of the Hippo/SWH (Sav/Wts/Hpo) signaling pathway. May act as a membrane stabilizing protein. May inhibit PI3 kinase by binding to AGAP2 and impairing its stimulating activity
   2501..3220    +  CDS            mEmerald: brightly fluorescent monomeric variant of GFP mammalian codon-optimized
   3236..3319    +  CDS            large T antigen (fragment): large T antigen from SV40 (simian virus 40)
   3342..3463    +  polyA_signal   SV40 poly(A) signal: SV40 polyadenylation signal
   3497..3925    -  rep_origin     f1 ori (sequence partly withheld): f1 bacteriophage origin of replication; arrow indicates direction of (+) strand synthesis
   3952..4056    +  promoter       AmpR promoter: bla
   4058..4415    +  promoter       SV40 promoter: SV40 enhancer and early promoter
   4450..5244    +  CDS            NeoR/KanR: aminoglycoside phosphotransferase from Tn5; aph(3')-II (or nptII); confers resistance to neomycin, kanamycin, and G418 (Geneticin®)
   5265..5417    +  CDS            ble (fragment): BLE_KLEPN - Experimental evidence at protein level: Swiss-Prot protein existence level 1. Binding protein with a strong affinity to the bleomycin family of antibiotics. Binds to CL990; an antimitotic-antibiotic compound. From Klebsiella pneumoniae.
   5476..5523    +  polyA_signal   HSV TK poly(A) signal: herpes simplex virus thymidine kinase polyadenylation signal (Cole and Stacy, 1985)
   5614..5630    -  polyA_signal   bGH poly(A) signal (fragment): bovine growth hormone polyadenylation signal
   5852..6440    +  rep_origin     ori: high-copy-number ColE1/pMB1/pBR322/pUC origin of replication
>Addgene plasmid #54180 | mEmerald-Merlin-N-7 | addgene full sequence | sequence record 457783 | Addgene NGS Result
CATGTTCTTTCCTGCGTTATCCCCTGATTCTGTGGATAACCGTATTACCGCCATGCATTAGTTATTAATA
GTAATCAATTACGGGGTCATTAGTTCATAGCCCATATATGGAGTTCCGCGTTACATAACTTACGGTAAAT
GGCCCGCCTGGCTGACCGCCCAACGACCCCCGCCCATTGACGTCAATAATGACGTATGTTCCCATAGTAA
CGCCAATAGGGACTTTCCATTGACGTCAATGGGTGGAGTATTTACGGTAAACTGCCCACTTGGCAGTACA
TCAAGTGTATCATATGCCAAGTACGCCCCCTATTGACGTCAATGACGGTAAATGGCCCGCCTGGCATTAT
GCCCAGTACATGACCTTATGGGACTTTCCTACTTGGCAGTACATCTACGTATTAGTCATCGCTATTACCA
TGGTGATGCGGTTTTGGCAGTACATCAATGGGCGTGGATAGCGGTTTGACTCACGGGGATTTCCAAGTCT
CCACCCCATTGACGTCAATGGGAGTTTGTTTTGGCACCAAAATCAACGGGACTTTCCAAAATGTCGTAAC
AACTCCGCCCCATTGACGCAAATGGGCGGTAGGCGTGTACGGTGGGAGGTCTATATAAGCAGAGCTGGTT
TAGTGAACCGTCAGATCCGCTAGCGCTACCGGACTCAGATCTCGAGCTCAAGCTTCGAATTCTGATGGCC
GGGGCCATCGCTTCCCGCATGAGCTTCAGCTCTCTCAAGAGGAAGCAACCCAAGACGTTCACCGTGAGGA
TCGTCACCATGGACGCCGAGATGGAGTTCAATTGCGAGATGAAGTGGAAAGGGAAGGACCTCTTTGATTT
GGTGTGCCGGACTCTGGGGCTCCGAGAAACCTGGTTCTTTGGACTGCAGTACACAATCAAGGACACAGTG
GCCTGGCTCAAAATGGACAAGAAGGTACTGGATCATGATGTTTCAAAGGAAGAACCAGTCACCTTTCACT
TCTTGGCCAAATTTTATCCTGAGAATGCTGAAGAGGAGCTGGTTCAGGAGATCACACAACATTTATTCTT
CTTACAGGTAAAGAAGCAGATTTTAGATGAAAAGATCTACTGCCCTCCTGAGGCTTCTGTGCTCCTGGCT
TCTTACGCCGTCCAGGCCAAGTATGGTGACTACGACCCCAGTGTTCACAAGCGGGGATTTTTGGCCCAAG
AGGAATTGCTTCCAAAAAGGGTAATAAATCTGTATCAGATGACTCCGGAAATGTGGGAGGAGAGAATTAC
TGCTTGGTACGCAGAGCACCGAGGCCGAGCCAGGGATGAAGCTGAAATGGAATATCTGAAGATAGCTCAG
GACCTGGAGATGTACGGTGTGAACTACTTTGCAATCCGGAATAAAAAGGGCACAGAGCTGCTGCTTGGAG
TGGATGCCCTGGGGCTTCACATTTATGACCCTGAGAACAGACTGACCCCCAAGATCTCCTTCCCGTGGAA
TGAAATCCGAAACATCTCGTACAGTGACAAGGAGTTTACTATTAAACCACTGGATAAGAAAATTGATGTC
TTCAAGTTTAACTCCTCAAAGCTTCGTGTTAATAAGCTGATTCTCCAGCTATGTATCGGGAACCATGATC
TATTTATGAGGAGAAGGAAAGCCGATTCTTTGGAAGTTCAGCAGATGAAAGCCCAGGCCAGGGAGGAGAA
GGCTAGAAAGCAGATGGAGCGGCAGCGCCTCGCTCGAGAGAAGCAGATGAGGGAGGAGGCTGAACGCACG
AGGGATGAGTTGGAGAGGAGGCTGCTGCAGATGAAAGAAGAAGCAACAATGGCCAACGAAGCACTGATGC
GGTCTGAGGAGACAGCTGACCTGTTGGCTGAAAAGGCCCAGATCACCGAGGAGGAGGCAAAACTTCTGGC
CCAGAAGGCCGCAGAGGCTGAGCAGGAAATGCAGCGCATCAAGGCCACAGCGATTCGCACGGAGGAGGAG
AAGCGCCTGATGGAGCAGAAGGTGCTGGAAGCCGAGGTGCTGGCACTGAAGATGGCTGAGGAGTCAGAGA
GGAGGGCCAAAGAGGCAGATCAGCTGAAGCAGGACCTGCAGGAAGCACGCGAGGCGGAGCGAAGAGCCAA
GCAGAAGCTCCTGGAGATTGCCACCAAGCCCACGTACCCGCCCATGAACCCAATTCCAGCACCGTTGCCT
CCTGACATACCAAGCTTCAACCTCATTGGTGACAGCCTGTCTTTCGACTTCAAAGATACTGACATGAAGC
GGCTTTCCATGGAGATAGAGAAAGAAAAAGTGGAATACATGGAAAAGAGCAAGCATCTGCAGGAGCAGCT
CAATGAACTCAAGACAGAAATCGAGGCCTTGAAACTGAAAGAGAGGGAGACAGCTCTGGATATTCTGCAC
AATGAGAACTCCGACAGGGGTGGCAGCAGCAAGCACAATACCATTAAAAAGCTCACCTTGCAGAGCGCCA
AGTCCCGAGTGGCCTTCTTTGAAGAGCTCCGGGATCCACCGGTCGCCACCATGGTGAGCAAGGGCGAGGA
GCTGTTCACCGGGGTGGTGCCCATCCTGGTCGAGCTGGACGGCGACGTAAACGGCCACAAGTTCAGCGTG
TCCGGCGAGGGCGAGGGCGATGCCACCTACGGCAAGCTGACCCTGAAGTTCATCTGCACCACCGGCAAGC
TGCCCGTGCCCTGGCCCACCCTCGTGACCACCTTGACCTACGGCGTGCAGTGCTTCGCCCGCTACCCCGA
CCACATGAAGCAGCACGACTTCTTCAAGTCCGCCATGCCCGAAGGCTACGTCCAGGAGCGCACCATCTTC
TTCAAGGACGACGGCAACTACAAGACCCGCGCCGAGGTGAAGTTCGAGGGCGACACCCTGGTGAACCGCA
TCGAGCTGAAGGGCATCGACTTCAAGGAGGACGGCAACATCCTGGGGCACAAGCTGGAGTACAACTACAA
CAGCCACAAGGTCTATATCACCGCCGACAAGCAGAAGAACGGCATCAAGGTGAACTTCAAGACCCGCCAC
AACATCGAGGACGGCAGCGTGCAGCTCGCCGACCACTACCAGCAGAACACCCCCATCGGCGACGGCCCCG
TGCTGCTGCCCGACAACCACTACCTGAGCACCCAGTCCAAGCTGAGCAAAGACCCCAACGAGAAGCGCGA
TCACATGGTCCTGCTGGAGTTCGTGACCGCCGCCGGGATCACTCTCGGCATGGACGAGCTGTACAAGTAA
GCGGCCGCGACTCTAGATCATAATCAGCCATACCACATTTGTAGAGGTTTTACTTGCTTTAAAAAACCTC
CCACACCTCCCCCTGAACCTGAAACATAAAATGAATGCAATTGTTGTTGTTAACTTGTTTATTGCAGCTT
ATAATGGTTACAAATAAAGCAATAGCATCACAAATTTCACAAATAAAGCATTTTTTTCACTGCATTCTAG
TTGTGGTTTGTCCAAACTCATCAATGTATCTTAAGGCGTAAATTGTAAGCGTTAATATTTTGTTAAAATT
CGCGTTAAATTTTTGTTAAATCAGCTCATTTTTTAACCAATAGGCCGAAATCGGCAAAATCCCTTATAAA
TCAAAAGAATAGACCGAGATAGGGT
[37 nt withheld, positions 3596-3632]
AAAGAACGTGGACTCCAACGTCAAAGG
[49 nt withheld, positions 3660-3708]
T
[91 nt withheld, positions 3710-3800]
G
[124 nt withheld, positions 3802-3925]
CAGGTGGCACTTTTCGGGGAAATGTGCGCGGAACCCCTATTTGTTTATTTTTCTAAATACATTCAAATAT
GTATCCGCTCATGAGACAATAACCCTGATAAATGCTTCAATAATATTGAAAAAGGAAGAGTCCTGAGGCG
GAAAGAACCAGCTGTGGAATGTGTGTCAGTTAGGGTGTGGAAAGTCCCCAGGCTCCCCAGCAGGCAGAAG
TATGCAAAGCATGCATCTCAATTAGTCAGCAACCAGGTGTGGAAAGTCCCCAGGCTCCCCAGCAGGCAGA
AGTATGCAAAGCATGCATCTCAATTAGTCAGCAACCATAGTCCCGCCCCTAACTCCGCCCATCCCGCCCC
TAACTCCGCCCAGTTCCGCCCATTCTCCGCCCCATGGCTGACTAATTTTTTTTATTTATGCAGAGGCCGA
GGCCGCCTCGGCCTCTGAGCTATTCCAGAAGTAGTGAGGAGGCTTTTTTGGAGGCCTAGGCTTTTGCAAA
GATCGATCAAGAGACAGGATGAGGATCGTTTCGCATGATTGAACAAGATGGATTGCACGCAGGTTCTCCG
GCCGCTTGGGTGGAGAGGCTATTCGGCTATGACTGGGCACAACAGACAATCGGCTGCTCTGATGCCGCCG
TGTTCCGGCTGTCAGCGCAGGGGCGCCCGGTTCTTTTTGTCAAGACCGACCTGTCCGGTGCCCTGAATGA
ACTGCAAGACGAGGCAGCGCGGCTATCGTGGCTGGCCACGACGGGCGTTCCTTGCGCAGCTGTGCTCGAC
GTTGTCACTGAAGCGGGAAGGGACTGGCTGCTATTGGGCGAAGTGCCGGGGCAGGATCTCCTGTCATCTC
ACCTTGCTCCTGCCGAGAAAGTATCCATCATGGCTGATGCAATGCGGCGGCTGCATACGCTTGATCCGGC
TACCTGCCCATTCGACCACCAAGCGAAACATCGCATCGAGCGAGCACGTACTCGGATGGAAGCCGGTCTT
GTCGATCAGGATGATCTGGACGAAGAGCATCAGGGGCTCGCGCCAGCCGAACTGTTCGCCAGGCTCAAGG
CGAGCATGCCCGACGGCGAGGATCTCGTCGTGACCCATGGCGATGCCTGCTTGCCGAATATCATGGTGGA
AAATGGCCGCTTTTCTGGATTCATCGACTGTGGCCGGCTGGGTGTGGCGGACCGCTATCAGGACATAGCG
TTGGCTACCCGTGATATTGCTGAAGAGCTTGGCGGCGAATGGGCTGACCGCTTCCTCGTGCTTTACGGTA
TCGCCGCTCCCGATTCGCAGCGCATCGCCTTCTATCGCCTTCTTGACGAGTTCTTCTGAGCGGGACTCTG
GGGTTCGAAATGACCGACCAAGCGACGCCCAACCTGCCATCACGAGATTTCGATTCCACCGCCGCCTTCT
ATGAAAGGTTGGGCTTCGGAATCGTTTTCCGGGACGCCGGCTGGATGATCCTCCAGCGCGGGGATCTCAT
GCTGGAGTTCTTCGCCCACCCTAGGGGGAGGCTAACTGAAACACGGAAGGAGACAATACCGGAAGGAACC
CGCGCTATGACGGCAATAAAAAGACAGAATAAAACGCACGGTGTTGGGTCGTTTGTTCATAAACGCGGGG
TTCGGTCCCAGGGCTGGCACTCTGTCGATACCCCACCGAGACCCCATTGGGGCCAATACGCCCGCGTTTC
TTCCTTTTCCCCACCCCACCCCCCAAGTTCGGGTGAAGGCCCAGGGCTCGCAGCCAACGTCGGGGCGGCA
GGCCCTGCCATAGCCTCAGGTTACTCATATATACTTTAGATTGATTTAAAACTTCATTTTTAATTTAAAA
GGATCTAGGTGAAGATCCTTTTTGATAATCTCATGACCAAAATCCCTTAACGTGAGTTTTCGTTCCACTG
AGCGTCAGACCCCGTAGAAAAGATCAAAGGATCTTCTTGAGATCCTTTTTTTCTGCGCGTAATCTGCTGC
TTGCAAACAAAAAAACCACCGCTACCAGCGGTGGTTTGTTTGCCGGATCAAGAGCTACCAACTCTTTTTC
CGAAGGTAACTGGCTTCAGCAGAGCGCAGATACCAAATACTGTTCTTCTAGTGTAGCCGTAGTTAGGCCA
CCACTTCAAGAACTCTGTAGCACCGCCTACATACCTCGCTCTGCTAATCCTGTTACCAGTGGCTGCTGCC
AGTGGCGATAAGTCGTGTCTTACCGGGTTGGACTCAAGACGATAGTTACCGGATAAGGCGCAGCGGTCGG
GCTGAACGGGGGGTTCGTGCACACAGCCCAGCTTGGAGCGAACGACCTACACCGAACTGAGATACCTACA
GCGTGAGCTATGAGAAAGCGCCACGCTTCCCGAAGGGAGAAAGGCGGACAGGTATCCGGTAAGCGGCAGG
GTCGGAACAGGAGAGCGCACGAGGGAGCTTCCAGGGGGAAACGCCTGGTATCTTTATAGTCCTGTCGGGT
TTCGCCACCTCTGACTTGAGCGTCGATTTTTGTGATGCTCGTCAGGGGGGCGGAGCCTATGGAAAAACGC
CAGCAACGCGGCCTTTTTACGGTTCCTGGCCTTTTGCTGGCCTTTTGCTCA
