>Addgene plasmid #54180 | mEmerald-Merlin-N-7 Sequencing Result | analyzer sequence | sequence record 92737
CCTTGCTCACCATGGTGGCGACCGGTGGATCCCGGAGCTCTTCAAAGAAGGCCACTCGGGACTTGGCGCT
CTGCAAGGTGAGCTTTTTAATGGTATTGTGCTTGCTGCTGCCACCCCTGTCGGAGTTCTCATTGTGCAGA
ATATCCAGAGCTGTCTCCCTCTCTTTCAGTTTCAAGGCCTCGATTTCTGTCTTGAGTTCATTGAGCTGCT
CCTGCAGATGCTTGCTCTTTTCCATGTATTCCACTTTTTCTTTCTCTATCTCCATGGAAAGCCGCTTCAT
GTCAGTATCTTTGAAGTCGAAAGACAGGCTGTCACCAATGAGGTTGAAGCTTGGTATGTCAGGAGGCAAC
GGTGCTGGAATTGGGTTCATGGGCGGGTACGTGGGCTTGGTGGCAATCTCCAGGAGCTTCTGCTTGGCTC
TTCGCTCCGCCTCGCGTGCTTCCTGCAGGTCCTGCTTCAGCTGATCTGCCTCTTTGGCCCTCCTCTCTGA
CTCCTCAGCCATCTTCAGTGCCAGCACCTCGGCTTCCAGCACCTTCTGCTCCATCAGGCGCTTCTCCTCC
TCCGTGCGAATCGCTGTGGCCTTGATGCGCTGCATTTCCTGCTCAGCCTCTGCGGCCTTCTGGGCCAGAA
GTTTTGCCTCCTCCTCGGTGATCTGGGCCTTTTCAGCCAACAGGTCAGCTGTCTCCTCAGACCGCATCAG
TGCTTCGTTGGCCATTGTTGCTTCTTCTTTCATCTGCAGCAGCCTCCTCTCCAACTCATCCCTCGTGCGT
TCAGCCTCCTCCCTCATCTGCTTCTCTCGAGCGAGGCGCTGCCGCTCCATCTGCTTTCTAGCCTTCTCCT
CCCTGGCCTGG
